Addgene plasmid #229513: pCDF_AaRaf1/RbcX2/BSD2/RbcX1
Purpose: Expresses Anthoceros agrestis chaperones: Raf1,RbcX2,BSD2,RbcX1
Depositing lab: Laura Gunn. Depositing organization: Cornell University. Publication: Unique biogenesis and kinetics of hornwort Rubiscos revealed by synthetic biology systems. Oh ZG, Robison TA, Loh DH, Ang WSL, Ng JZY, Li FW, Gunn LH. Mol Plant. 2024 Dec 2;17(12):1833-1849. doi: 10.1016/j.molp.2024.10.013. Epub 2024 Nov 2. PubMed 39491367.
Backbone
  Vector backbone: pCDFDuet-1
  Backbone manufacturer: Novagen
  Backbone size w/o insert (bp): 3781
  Total vector size (bp): 7088
  Vector type: Bacterial Expression
Growth in bacteria
  Bacterial resistance: Streptomycin, 50 μg/mL
  Growth temperature: 37°C
  Growth strain: DH5alpha
  Copy number: Unknown
Gene/Insert 1
  Gene/Insert name: Rubisco accumulation factor 1 (alt name: Raf1)
  Species: Anthoceros agrestis
  Insert size (bp): 1176
  Mutation: N terminus chloroplast transit peptide truncation
  Promoter: T7
  Cloning method: Other
  Sequencing primers: 5′ Not available
Gene/Insert 2
  Gene/Insert name: RbcX2
  Species: Anthoceros agrestis
  Insert size (bp): 447
  Mutation: N terminus chloroplast transit peptide truncation
  Promoter: T7
  Cloning method: Unknown
  Sequencing primers: 5′ Not available
Gene/Insert 3
  Gene/Insert name: BSD2 (alt name: BUNDLE SHEATH DEFECTIVE 2)
  Species: Anthoceros agrestis
  Insert size (bp): 267
  Mutation: N terminus chloroplast transit peptide truncation
  Promoter: T7
  Cloning method: Unknown
  Sequencing primers: 5′ Not available
Gene/Insert 4
  Gene/Insert name: RbcX1
  Species: Anthoceros agrestis
  Insert size (bp): 378
  Mutation: N terminus chloroplast transit peptide truncation
  Promoter: T7
  Cloning method: Unknown
  Sequencing primers: 5′ Not Available
Terms and licenses: Academic/Nonprofit Terms; Industry Terms: Not Available to Industry
Depositor comments: Removal of Anthoceros agrestis Raf2 from pCDF_AaRaf1/Raf2/RbcX2/BSD2/RbcX1 was performed by Genscript.
How to cite: pCDF_AaRaf1/RbcX2/BSD2/RbcX1 was a gift from Laura Gunn (Addgene plasmid # 229513 ; http://n2t.net/addgene:229513 ; RRID:Addgene_229513)
