[The description below was written by a language model from this plasmid's Addgene catalogue record and pLannotate feature annotations shown in this document.]
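Description:
pCDF_AaRaf1/RbcX2/BSD2/RbcX1 is a bacterial expression plasmid of about 7.1 kb built on the pCDFDuet-1 backbone. It co-expresses four Rubisco assembly chaperones from the hornwort Anthoceros agrestis in E. coli. It replicates from the CloDF13 origin, which is compatible with other common origins, so it can be kept alongside additional plasmids in the same cell. Selection is through the aadA (SmR) streptomycin/spectinomycin resistance gene. A lacI gene with its own promoter supplies lac repressor.

The payload consists of repeated, same-orientation expression units, each made up of a T7 promoter, lac operator, T7 gene 10 ribosome binding site, coding sequence and T7 terminator. Each gene is therefore transcribed independently by T7 RNA polymerase and is IPTG-inducible in a host that supplies the polymerase. The catalogue lists Raf1 (Rubisco accumulation factor 1), RbcX2, BSD2 and RbcX1, all truncated at the N terminus to remove the chloroplast transit peptide so that mature-form proteins are made in the bacterial cytosol.

The feature table recognises RbcX2, BSD2 and RbcX1 by homology to Arabidopsis proteins. The first cassette has no annotated CDS, but its size fits Raf1. The table actually shows five cassettes. The second holds an open reading frame weakly matched to an Arabidopsis "ATP1/PDL1" fragment that does not correspond to any listed insert. The depositor notes that the plasmid was derived by removing Raf2 from a five-gene parent, but the record does not explain what occupies this position. The short TcR and SET1 fragment hits are probably annotation artefacts of backbone sequence.

Going by the stated purpose and the associated publication title, the plasmid provides the chaperones for reconstituting hornwort Rubisco biogenesis in E. coli, presumably together with compatible plasmids encoding the Rubisco subunits and other factors.
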