Features (pLannotate 1.2.2; 33 found; start..end, strand, type, name):
      3..27      +  protein_bind   lac operator: The lac repressor binds to the lac operator to inhibit transcription in E. coli. This inhibition can be relieved by adding lactose or isopropyl-β-D-thiogalactopyranoside (IPTG). lac repressor encoded by lacI
     42..64      +  RBS            RBS: efficient ribosome binding site from bacteriophage T7 gene 10 (Olins and Rangwala, 1989)
   1288..1335    +  terminator     T7 terminator: transcription terminator for bacteriophage T7 RNA polymerase
   1362..1380    +  promoter       T7 promoter: promoter for bacteriophage T7 RNA polymerase
   1381..1405    +  protein_bind   lac operator: The lac repressor binds to the lac operator to inhibit transcription in E. coli. This inhibition can be relieved by adding lactose or isopropyl-β-D-thiogalactopyranoside (IPTG). lac repressor encoded by lacI
   1420..1442    +  RBS            RBS: efficient ribosome binding site from bacteriophage T7 gene 10 (Olins and Rangwala, 1989)
   1471..1965    +  CDS            ATP1 (fragment): ATP1_ARATH - Also known as PDL1 From Arabidopsis thaliana (Mouse-ear cress).
   2010..2057    +  terminator     T7 terminator: transcription terminator for bacteriophage T7 RNA polymerase
   2106..2124    +  promoter       T7 promoter: promoter for bacteriophage T7 RNA polymerase
   2125..2149    +  protein_bind   lac operator: The lac repressor binds to the lac operator to inhibit transcription in E. coli. This inhibition can be relieved by adding lactose or isopropyl-β-D-thiogalactopyranoside (IPTG). lac repressor encoded by lacI
   2164..2186    +  RBS            RBS: efficient ribosome binding site from bacteriophage T7 gene 10 (Olins and Rangwala, 1989)
   2221..2601    +  CDS            RBCX2 (fragment): RBCX2_ARATH - Experimental evidence at protein level: Swiss-Prot protein existence level 1. Chaperone involved in RuBisCO assembly process. From Arabidopsis thaliana (Mouse-ear cress).
   2682..2729    +  terminator     T7 terminator: transcription terminator for bacteriophage T7 RNA polymerase
   2778..2796    +  promoter       T7 promoter: promoter for bacteriophage T7 RNA polymerase
   2797..2821    +  protein_bind   lac operator: The lac repressor binds to the lac operator to inhibit transcription in E. coli. This inhibition can be relieved by adding lactose or isopropyl-β-D-thiogalactopyranoside (IPTG). lac repressor encoded by lacI
   2836..2858    +  RBS            RBS: efficient ribosome binding site from bacteriophage T7 gene 10 (Olins and Rangwala, 1989)
   2860..3129    +  CDS            BSD2 (fragment): BSD2_ARATH - Experimental evidence at protein level: Swiss-Prot protein existence level 1. Chloroplast chaperone required for RuBisCo biogenesis and translational regulation of the RuBisCo large subunit (RbcL) (PubMed:29217567). Stabilizes an end-state assembly intermediate of eight RbcL subunits until the small subunits (RBCSs) become available to produce a complete stable RuBisCo complex containing eight small and eight large subunits (PubMed:29217567). From Arabidopsis thaliana (Mouse-ear cress).
   3174..3221    +  terminator     T7 terminator: transcription terminator for bacteriophage T7 RNA polymerase
   3270..3288    +  promoter       T7 promoter: promoter for bacteriophage T7 RNA polymerase
   3289..3313    +  protein_bind   lac operator: The lac repressor binds to the lac operator to inhibit transcription in E. coli. This inhibition can be relieved by adding lactose or isopropyl-β-D-thiogalactopyranoside (IPTG). lac repressor encoded by lacI
   3328..3350    +  RBS            RBS: efficient ribosome binding site from bacteriophage T7 gene 10 (Olins and Rangwala, 1989)
   3358..3717    +  CDS            RBCX1 (fragment): RBCX1_ARATH - Experimental evidence at protein level: Swiss-Prot protein existence level 1. Chaperone involved in RuBisCO assembly process. From Arabidopsis thaliana (Mouse-ear cress).
   3748..3765    +  CDS            SET1 (fragment): solubility-enhancement tag derived from T7 phage gene 10B
   3773..3820    +  terminator     T7 terminator: transcription terminator for bacteriophage T7 RNA polymerase
   3991..4782    -  CDS            SmR: aminoglycoside adenylyltransferase (Murphy, 1985); aadA; confers resistance to spectinomycin and streptomycin
   4783..4874    -  promoter       AmpR promoter: bla
   4922..5660    -  rep_origin     CloDF13 ori: Plasmids containing the CloDF13 (CDF) origin of replication can be propagated in E. coli cells that contain additional plasmids with compatible origins.
   5757..5821    -  CDS            TcR (fragment): tetracycline efflux protein; tet; confers resistance to tetracycline
   5836..5857    -  protein_bind   CAP binding site: CAP binding activates transcription in the presence of cAMP. E. coli catabolite activator protein
   5870..6952    -  CDS            lacI: lac repressor; lacI; The lac repressor binds to the lac operator to inhibit transcription in E. coli. This inhibition can be relieved by adding lactose or isopropyl-β-D-thiogalactopyranoside (IPTG).
   6953..7030    -  promoter       lacI promoter: lacI
   7038..7073    -  CDS            TcR (fragment): tetracycline efflux protein; tet; confers resistance to tetracycline
   7076..2       +  promoter       T7 promoter (across the origin): promoter for bacteriophage T7 RNA polymerase
>Addgene plasmid #229513 | pCDF_AaRaf1/RbcX2/BSD2/RbcX1 | addgene full sequence | sequence record 460670 | Addgene NGS Result
GGGGAATTGTGAGCGGATAACAATTCCCCTGTAGAAATAATTTTGTTTAACTTTAATAAGGAGATATACC
ATGGGGGGGAGGGACGTTTACCAGCCTTTCCGGCCCCCGGTCACCAACCTGCCTGCTCCGGGTACCGTGT
CCCCGGAGGAGCAGCTGCAGATCCTGAGGGAGAGGCGGGGGCTATGGCACGAGTACGCGCTGGTCATCCC
CTTCCTCACCCGAGCAGGCTACACTCCGGCGCAGATCGATGAGGCAACCGGGGTGACCGGGGTGGAGCAG
AACATGATCGTGGGGGCGTCCCAGGTGCGGCTGTCGCTCATAGCCGGGGGAATGGGAGCGGAGGTGCTGA
ATTTCTTCGATGTGGGAGGGGCAGACCTGCTGTACGAGCTCAGAATTCTGTCCACGGATCAGAGGAAGGC
TTCGGCGGAGTTGATCGTGGAGAAAAAGATGGACCCTAAAGAGGCCAAGGAGCTGGCTCGGGCTGTGAAG
GACTACGATAGGAGGAAGAGGGAGGAGGGGTGGGGATCCTTCAACAACGGCAGGCCGGGGGACTATCTTG
CCTTCGCTTGTTACCGCCAGAGCAAGGAGGTGAGATTCGATGCTGAGAAAGAGATTCTGATCAACAAGGG
GCTCAGCTATGCCGCCTCTGACTCTGCACGGACCAAGTTGAAGGAAGCCCTAGGGTTGGAAGCAGCTCCG
GTGTCACCCGAGCGGGAGGAGGCCGTTAGGGAGGAGGCCGTTAGGTCTAGGTTACAGGTGGTGAGGCTTC
CTAGTAAGCAGGACACGGAAAACTCTCCCCTGCCTGTCATACTGCCTGTAGCTACTGACCTGGCGACTGT
GAAAAAAGCTCCTGCGGTTGGAGCTTTTGGTGATGGTCCTTTTAACGTTTACGGTGCACAGCCTAGATGG
AAGACATGGCTAGCTCTTCCAGGATGGTCCTCTGTCGTGACGTCCCGGGCTCCCATTGCTGTGGTGTTCC
CTGATGCAACTATCTTAGATGTGGGGTCAACTCCGGGAACTGTTGCAAGGCAGGGCAGAAACGAGCCTAT
TTTGTTGGTGGTGGACAAGGGAAACGTCGATCCGGAGGAAGATGCTTACTTTCTGGTGGAGGAAAACCAG
CGCTTGGCTTTGCGGTTAGGTTCGAAACCAGCTGCCACAACCCCAAAGAACTCAAAGACATTCGGGAAAG
TTGTAGTTGTATTGAGACCCCCCCTTTCTGAGGACGAGGATGCAGTTTGGGAATGATCGACCAGGCATTA
CTAGAGTCACACTCCGCTGAGCAATAACTAGCATAACCCCTTGGGGCCTCTAAACGGGTCTTGAGGGGTT
TTTTGAATGCGAGATCTCGATCCCGCGAAATTAATACGACTCACTATAGGGGAATTGTGAGCGGATAACA
ATTCCCCTCTAGAAATAATTTTGTTTAACTTTAAGAAGGAGATATACATATGGCACAGGCCGTGTCGTCG
GATCCTTTGGGAGAGGTTGGAGCCAGGGATCCAACATCCTCTGAAATCGAGAGCAGATTCGGAGATAAGG
TGTTGGGAAATGCCAGCACGGAGCACTAATAAGTGATCCTCATTCCGCCGCACCTCCTGGGCCTCGCCGA
CCGCGCCGTCACACCCCTTGCTCCAGGCACGCAGCCTCTATCCGCTGACGCGGCCAAAGCTCTACTTCGC
AAGGTAGTTGCCTGGAGACTTATCGACCAGGGAGGCCTTCGCATCGAGTGCGAGTGGAAGCTCAAGAGTT
TTGGTGCTGGCATTGAGCTGTTCGAACGTATAGCTGAGGTGGCGGAGGCCGCCGGTCACCACCCTGACCT
TCATCTCGAACAAGGCAACAGAGCCAGAGTCTGCTTGTCGTCTCACTCCGTCGGAGGCTTGACGGAGAAT
GACTTCATTGTAGCTGCCAGGATAGATCGCGTGAAGACATCGGATCTCATATTCAAGAAGAACAAGTTCT
GGGCCTGATCGACCAGGCATTACTAGAGTCACACTCCGCTGAGCAATAACTAGCATAACCCCTTGGGGCC
TCTAAACGGGTCTTGAGGGGTTTTTTGAGGTCGATGCGTCCGGCGTAGAGGATCGAGATCTCGATCCCGC
GAAATTAATACGACTCACTATAGGGGAATTGTGAGCGGATAACAATTCCCCTCTAGAAATAATTTTGTTT
AACTTTAAGAAGGAGATATACATATGGTGCCTTCATGTGGTCAACAAGGATCACGGAGACCTCTTGTTGT
ATGTGAGCTTGGTGGGAATTATGAGGAAAGTTTTGCAGATGTTGACAAGCACCTTCTTGATTATTTCACG
TTCAAAGCGGTGAAGACTGTTTTGGCACAGTTGTCAGAGATGAACCCTGAGCAGTATTCCTGGTTTTATA
ACTTTGTTGTGAGTAATAGACCTCAAGATAGCAAATACTTTGTGCGCCTGTTAGTGAAGGAAAGGCAAGA
GCTTGGTGAGAGGGTCATGGTAACTAGACTACATCTTTTCAACGCATGGGTGAAGAAGTACAACCATGCG
CAGATGCACAAGGCCATCTCAGAGCAGAACCTCGAGATTCTGAGGGAACGTCTCATCCAAACAGTGAAAT
TGACATCAGACGGGGATGACTTCGACAGGCCACCTTTGAGGGGCCAGTAATCGACCAGGCATTACTAGAG
TCACACTCCGCTGAGCAATAACTAGCATAACCCCTTGGGGCCTCTAAACGGGTCTTGAGGGGTTTTTTGA
GGTCGATGCGTCCGGCGTAGAGGATCGAGATCTCGATCCCGCGAAATTAATACGACTCACTATAGGGGAA
TTGTGAGCGGATAACAATTCCCCTCTAGAAATAATTTTGTTTAACTTTAAGAAGGAGATATACATATGGC
CTCTGCGCAGGGGGATGAGTCTAAGGCGACCTCGCAGTCGGGAGTGAAGACAAAGAGCATTCTTTGCATG
AACTGCACGGGGAACGGGGCTGTTGTGTGCTCCCAGTGTAAGGGAAAAGGCTTGAATTCGGTGGATCACT
TCAACGGCCGGTACAAAGCAGGCCAAATTTGCTGGCTGTGCAGGGGCAAGAAACAGATGCTCTGCGGAGA
GTGCAACGGTGCCGGATTCATTGGTGGCTTTCTGAATACGCAAGACGATTAGTCGACCAGGCATTACTAG
AGTCACACTCCGCTGAGCAATAACTAGCATAACCCCTTGGGGCCTCTAAACGGGTCTTGAGGGGTTTTTT
GAGGTCGATGCGTCCGGCGTAGAGGATCGAGATCTCGATCCCGCGAAATTAATACGACTCACTATAGGGG
AATTGTGAGCGGATAACAATTCCCCTCTAGAAATAATTTTGTTTAACTTTAAGAAGGAGATATACATATG
TTTGTGCCAGGTTTTGGGGAGAAGTCTCCAGAGCGGAAGGCGGCAGATTCCCTGCACAACTTCTTCACCT
TTGTGGCTGTCAAGATTGTTATGTCGCAGCTCCAGGACTACAACAAGGAAGGATATGAAGAGCTGAGCAG
CTTTGTGGACCGGGTGTCCCTCAAAGATGGCGACCAGTTCTGTGCCGCACTATTGCGGGAGTCTCCTCGT
CACAAAGGCCTTGCTCTCCGCATCATGGAGGTTCGATCAGCGTACGCTCGTCAGGATTTCGAGTGGGACA
ACTTGCAAGCGCTGGCCATGAAGCAAGTGGACGAGGCCAACACCAGCCTGATGCGGAAATTCGTAGTAGA
GACTACTACCTTCCAGGACCAGTGATTAATTAACCTAGGCTGCTGCCACCGCTGAGCAATAACTAGCATA
ACCCCTTGGGGCCTCTAAACGGGTCTTGAGGGGTTTTTTGCTGAAACCTCAGGCATTTGAGAAGCACACG
GTCACACTGCTTCCGGTAGTCAATAAACCGGTAAACCAGCAATAGACATAAGCGGCTATTTAACGACCCT
GCCCTGAACCGACGACCGGGTCATCGTGGCCGGATCTTGCGGCCCCTCGGCTTGAACGAATTGTTAGACA
TTATTTGCCGACTACCTTGGTGATCTCGCCTTTCACGTAGTGGACAAATTCTTCCAACTGATCTGCGCGC
GAGGCCAAGCGATCTTCTTCTTGTCCAAGATAAGCCTGTCTAGCTTCAAGTATGACGGGCTGATACTGGG
CCGGCAGGCGCTCCATTGCCCAGTCGGCAGCGACATCCTTCGGCGCGATTTTGCCGGTTACTGCGCTGTA
CCAAATGCGGGACAACGTAAGCACTACATTTCGCTCATCGCCAGCCCAGTCGGGCGGCGAGTTCCATAGC
GTTAAGGTTTCATTTAGCGCCTCAAATAGATCCTGTTCAGGAACCGGATCAAAGAGTTCCTCCGCCGCTG
GACCTACCAAGGCAACGCTATGTTCTCTTGCTTTTGTCAGCAAGATAGCCAGATCAATGTCGATCGTGGC
TGGCTCGAAGATACCTGCAAGAATGTCATTGCGCTGCCATTCTCCAAATTGCAGTTCGCGCTTAGCTGGA
TAACGCCACGGAATGATGTCGTCGTGCACAACAATGGTGACTTCTACAGCGCGGAGAATCTCGCTCTCTC
CAGGGGAAGCCGAAGTTTCCAAAAGGTCGTTGATCAAAGCTCGCCGCGTTGTTTCATCAAGCCTTACGGT
CACCGTAACCAGCAAATCAATATCACTGTGTGGCTTCAGGCCGCCATCCACTGCGGAGCCGTACAAATGT
ACGGCCAGCAACGTCGGTTCGAGATGGCGCTCGATGACGCCAACTACCTCTGATAGTTGAGTCGATACTT
CGGCGATCACCGCTTCCCTCATACTCTTCCTTTTTCAATATTATTGAAGCATTTATCAGGGTTATTGTCT
CATGAGCGGATACATATTTGAATGTATTTAGAAAAATAAACAAATAGCTAGCTCACTCGGTCGCTACGCT
CCGGGCGTGAGACTGCGGCGGGCGCTGCGGACACATACAAAGTTACCCACAGATTCCGTGGATAAGCAGG
GGACTAACATGTGAGGCAAAACAGCAGGGCCGCGCCGGTGGCGTTTTTCCATAGGCTCCGCCCTCCTGCC
AGAGTTCACATAAACAGACGCTTTTCCGGTGCATCTGTGGGAGCCGTGAGGCTCAACCATGAATCTGACA
GTACGGGCGAAACCCGACAGGACTTAAAGATCCCCACCGTTTCCGGCGGGTCGCTCCCTCTTGCGCTCTC
CTGTTCCGACCCTGCCGTTTACCGGATACCTGTTCCGCCTTTCTCCCTTACGGGAAGTGTGGCGCTTTCT
CATAGCTCACACACTGGTATCTCGGCTCGGTGTAGGTCGTTCGCTCCAAGCTGGGCTGTAAGCAAGAACT
CCCCGTTCAGCCCGACTGCTGCGCCTTATCCGGTAACTGTTCACTTGAGTCCAACCCGGAAAAGCACGGT
AAAACGCCACTGGCAGCAGCCATTGGTAACTGGGAGTTCGCAGAGGATTTGTTTAGCTAAACACGCGGTT
GCTCTTGAAGTGTGCGCCAAAGTCCGGCTACACTGGAAGGACAGATTTGGTTGCTGTGCTCTGCGAAAGC
CAGTTACCACGGTTAAGCAGTTCCCCAACTGACTTAACCTTCGATCAAACCACCTCCCCAGGTGGTTTTT
TCGTTTACAGGGCAAAAGATTACGCGCAGAAAAAAAGGATCTCAAGAAGATCCTTTGATCTTTTCTACTG
AACCGCTCTAGATTTCAGTGCAATTTATCTCTTCAAATGTAGCACCTGAAGTCAGCCCCATACGATATAA
GTTGTAATTCTCATGTTAGTCATGCCCCGCGCCCACCGGAAGGAGCTGACTGGGTTGAAGGCTCTCAAGG
GCATCGGTCGAGATCCCGGTGCCTAATGAGTGAGCTAACTTACATTAATTGCGTTGCGCTCACTGCCCGC
TTTCCAGTCGGGAAACCTGTCGTGCCAGCTGCATTAATGAATCGGCCAACGCGCGGGGAGAGGCGGTTTG
CGTATTGGGCGCCAGGGTGGTTTTTCTTTTCACCAGTGAGACGGGCAACAGCTGATTGCCCTTCACCGCC
TGGCCCTGAGAGAGTTGCAGCAAGCGGTCCACGCTGGTTTGCCCCAGCAGGCGAAAATCCTGTTTGATGG
TGGTTAACGGCGGGATATAACATGAGCTGTCTTCGGTATCGTCGTATCCCACTACCGAGATGTCCGCACC
AACGCGCAGCCCGGACTCGGTAATGGCGCGCATTGCGCCCAGCGCCATCTGATCGTTGGCAACCAGCATC
GCAGTGGGAACGATGCCCTCATTCAGCATTTGCATGGTTTGTTGAAAACCGGACATGGCACTCCAGTCGC
CTTCCCGTTCCGCTATCGGCTGAATTTGATTGCGAGTGAGATATTTATGCCAGCCAGCCAGACGCAGACG
CGCCGAGACAGAACTTAATGGGCCCGCTAACAGCGCGATTTGCTGGTGACCCAATGCGACCAGATGCTCC
ACGCCCAGTCGCGTACCGTCTTCATGGGAGAAAATAATACTGTTGATGGGTGTCTGGTCAGAGACATCAA
GAAATAACGCCGGAACATTAGTGCAGGCAGCTTCCACAGCAATGGCATCCTGGTCATCCAGCGGATAGTT
AATGATCAGCCCACTGACGCGTTGCGCGAGAAGATTGTGCACCGCCGCTTTACAGGCTTCGACGCCGCTT
CGTTCTACCATCGACACCACCACGCTGGCACCCAGTTGATCGGCGCGAGATTTAATCGCCGCGACAATTT
GCGACGGCGCGTGCAGGGCCAGACTGGAGGTGGCAACGCCAATCAGCAACGACTGTTTGCCCGCCAGTTG
TTGTGCCACGCGGTTGGGAATGTAATTCAGCTCCGCCATCGCCGCTTCCACTTTTTCCCGCGTTTTCGCA
GAAACGTGGCTGGCCTGGTTCACCACGCGGGAAACGGTCTGATAAGAGACACCGGCATACTCTGCGACAT
CGTATAACGTTACTGGTTTCACATTCACCACCCTGAATTGACTCTCTTCCGGGCGCTATCATGCCATACC
GCGAAAGGTTTTGCGCCATTCGATGGTGTCCGGGATCTCGACGCTCTCCCTTATGCGACTCCTGCATTAG
GAAATTAATACGACTCACTATA
